>Addgene plasmid #50301 | pICSL30009 | addgene full sequence | sequence record 498449 | Addgene NGS Result
GATCTTTTCTACGGGGTCTGACGCTCAGTGGAACGAAAACTCACGTTAAGGGATTTTGGTCATGAGATTA
TCAAAAAGGATCTTCACCTAGATCCTTTTAAATTAAAAATGAAGTTTTAAATCAATCTAAAGTATATATG
AGTAAACTTGGTCTGACAGTTATTTGCCGACTACCTTGGTGATCTCGCCTTTTACGTAATGGACAAATTC
TTCCAACTGATCTGCGCGCGAGGCCAAGCGATCTTCTTCTTGTCCAAGATAAGCCTGTCTAGCTTCAAGT
ATGACGGGCTGATACTGGGCCGGCAGGCGCTCCATTGCCCAGTCGGCAGCGACATCCTTCGGCGCGATTT
TGCCGGTTACTGCGCTGTACCAAATGCGGGACAACGTAAGCACTACATTTCGCTCATCGCCAGCCCAGTC
GGGCGGCGAGTTCCATAGCGTTAAGGTTTCATTTAGCGCCTCAAATAGATCCTGTTCAGGAACCGGATCA
AAGAGTTCCTCCGCCGCTGGACCTACCAAGGCAACGCTATGTTCTCTTGCTTTTGTCAGCAAGATAGCCA
GATCAATGTCGATCGTGGCTGGCTCGAAGATACCTGCAAGAATGTCATTGCGCTGCCATTCTCCAAATTG
CAGTTCGCGCTTAGCTGGATAACGCCACGGAATGATGTCGTCGTGCACAACAATGGTGACTTCTACAGCG
CGGAGAATCTCGCTCTCTCCAGGGGAAGCCGAAGTTTCCAAAAGGTCGTTGATCAAAGCTCGCCGCGTTG
TTTCATCAAGCCTTACGGTCACCGTAACCAGCAAATCAATATCGCTGTGTGGCTTCAGGCCGCCATCCAC
TGCGGAGCCGTACAAATGTACGGCCAGCAACGTCGGTTCGAGATGGCGCTCGATGACGCCAACTACCTCT
GATAGTTGAGTCGATACTTCGGCGATCACCGCTTCCCTCATGATGTTTAACTTTGTTTTAGGGCGACTGC
CCTGCTGCGTAACATCGTTGCTGCTCCATAACATCAAACATCGACCCACGGCGTAACGCGCTTGCTGCTT
GGATGCCCGAGGCATAGACTGTACCCCAAAAAAAAACAGTCATAACAAGCCATGAAAACCGCCACTGCGC
CGTTACCACCGCTGCGTTCGGTCAAGGTTCTGGACCAGTTGCGTGAGCGCATACTCTTCCTTTTTCAATA
TTATTGAAGCATTTATCAGGGTTATTGTCTCATGAGCGGATACATATTTGAATGTATTTAGAAAAATAAA
CAAATAGGGGTTCCGCGCACATTTCCCCGAAAAGTGCCACCTGACGTCTAAGAAACCATTATTATCATGA
CATTAACCTATAAAAATAGGCGTATCACGAGGCCCTTTCGTCCACTGAAGAGCCACTGTGGTCTCACCAT
GGAACAAAAGTTGATCTCTGAAGAGGACCTTGAGCAGAAATTGATCTCTGAGGAAGATCTTGAGCAGAAG
CTTATCTCAGAGGAGGATTTGGAGCAAAAACTTATTTCTGAAGAGGACCTAATGTGAGACCACGAGTGAT
TAATGAATCGGCCAACGCGCGGGGAGAGGCGGTTTGCGTATTGGGCGCTCTTCCGCTTCCTCGCTCACTG
ACTCGCTGCGCTCGGTCGTTCGGCTGCGGCGAGCGGTATCAGCTCACTCAAAGGCGGTAATACGGTTATC
CACAGAATCAGGGGATAACGCAGGAAAGAACATGTGAGCAAAAGGCCAGCAAAAGGCCAGGAACCGTAAA
AAGGCCGCGTTGCTGGCGTTTTTCCATAGGCTCCGCCCCCCTGACGAGCATCACAAAAATCGACGCTCAA
GTCAGAGGTGGCGAAACCCGACAGGACTATAAAGATACCAGGCGTTTCCCCCTGGAAGCTCCCTCGTGCG
CTCTCCTGTTCCGACCCTGCCGCTTACCGGATACCTGTCCGCCTTTCTCCCTTCGGGAAGCGTGGCGCTT
TCTCATAGCTCACGCTGTAGGTATCTCAGTTCGGTGTAGGTCGTTCGCTCCAAGCTGGGCTGTGTGCACG
AACCCCCCGTTCAGCCCGACCGCTGCGCCTTATCCGGTAACTATCGTCTTGAGTCCAACCCGGTAAGACA
CGACTTATCGCCACTGGCAGCAGCCACTGGTAACAGGATTAGCAGAGCGAGGTATGTAGGCGGTGCTACA
GAGTTCTTGAAGTGGTGGCCTAACTACGGCTACACTAGAAGAACAGTATTTGGTATCTGCGCTCTGCTGA
AGCCAGTTACCTTCGGAAAAAGAGTTGGTAGCTCTTGATCCGGCAAACAAACCACCGCTGGTAGCGGTGG
TTTTTTTGTTTGCAAGCAGCAGATTACGCGCAGAAAAAAAGGATCTCAAGAAGATCCTTT
Features (pLannotate 1.2.2; 7 found; start..end, strand, type, name):
    163..951     -  CDS            aadA: S3AD_ECOLX - Experimental evidence at protein level: Swiss-Prot protein existence level 1. Mediates bacterial resistance to the antibiotics streptomycin and spectinomycin. From Escherichia coli.
    958..1014    -  CDS            GmR (fragment): gentamycin acetyltransferase; aacC1; confers resistance to gentamycin
   1102..1182    +  CDS            int (fragment): INT2_ECOLX - Protein inferred from homology: Swiss-Prot protein existence level 3. Putative integrase believed to be involved in the insertion of antibiotic resistance genes into plasmids and transposons. From Escherichia coli.
   1173..1277    -  promoter       AmpR promoter: bla
   1402..1424    +  CDS            13xMyc (fragment): 13 tandem Myc epitope tags
   1539..1588    -  CDS            lacI (fragment): lac repressor; lacI; The lac repressor binds to the lac operator to inhibit transcription in E. coli. This inhibition can be relieved by adding lactose or isopropyl-β-D-thiogalactopyranoside (IPTG).
   1771..2359    -  rep_origin     ori: high-copy-number ColE1/pMB1/pBR322/pUC origin of replication
