>Addgene plasmid #50301 | pICSL30009 | analyzer sequence | sequence record 149136
GATCTTTTCTACGGGGTCTGACGCTCAGTGGAACGAAAACTCACGTTAAGGGATTTTGGTCATGAGATTA
TCAAAAAGGATCTTCACCTAGATCCTTTTAAATTAAAAATGAAGTTTTAAATCAATCTAAAGTATATATG
AGTAAACTTGGTCTGACAGTTATTTGCCGACTACCTTGGTGATCTCGCCTTTTACGTAATGGACAAATTC
TTCCAACTGATCTGCGCGCGAGGCCAAGCGATCTTCTTCTTGTCCAAGATAAGCCTGTCTAGCTTCAAGT
ATGACGGGCTGATACTGGGCCGGCAGGCGCTCCATTGCCCAGTCGGCAGCGACATCCTTCGGCGCGATTT
TGCCGGTTACTGCGCTGTACCAAATGCGGGACAACGTAAGCACTACATTTCGCTCATCGCCAGCCCAGTC
GGGCGGCGAGTTCCATAGCGTTAAGGTTTCATTTAGCGCCTCAAATAGATCCTGTTCAGGAACCGGATCA
AAGAGTTCCTCCGCCGCTGGACCTACCAAGGCAACGCTATGTTCTCTTGCTTTTGTCAGCAAGATAGCCA
GATCAATGTCGATCGTGGCTGGCTCGAAGATACCTGCAAGAATGTCATTGCGCTGCCATTCTCCAAATTG
CAGTTCGCGCTTAGCTGGATAACGCCACGGAATGATGTCGTCGTGCACAACAATGGTGACTTCTACAGCG
CGGAGAATCTCGCTCTCTCCAGGGGAAGCCGAAGTTTCCAAAAGGTCGTTGATCAAAGCTCGCCGCGTTG
TTTCATCAAGCCTTACGGTCACCGTAACCAGCAAATCAATATCGCTGTGTGGCTTCAGGCCGCCATCCAC
TGCGGAGCCGTACAAATGTACGGCCAGCAACGTCGGTTCGAGATGGCGCTCGATGACGCCAACTACCTCT
GATAGTTGAGTCGATACTTCGGCGATCACCGCTTCCCTCATGATGTTTAACTTTGTTTTAGGGCGACTGC
CCTGCTGCGTAACATCGTTGCTGCTCCATAACATCAAACATCGACCCACGGCGTAACGCGCTTGCTGCTT
GGATGCCCGAGGCATAGACTGTACCCCAAAAAAAAACAGTCATAACAAGCCATGAAAACCGCCACTGCGC
CGTTACCACCGCTGCGTTCGGTCAAGGTTCTGGACCAGTTGCGTGAGCGCATACTCTTCCTTTTTCAATA
TTATTGAAGCATTTATCAGGGTTATTGTCTCATGAGCGGATACATATTTGAATGTATTTAGAAAAATAAA
CAAATAGGGGTTCCGCGCACATTTCCCCGAAAAGTGCCACCTGACGTCTAAGAAACCATTATTATCATGA
CATTAACCTATAAAAATAGGCGTATCACGAGGCCCTTTCGTCCACTGAAGAGCCACTGTGGTCTCACCAT
GGAACAAAAGTTGATCTCTGAAGAGGACCTTGAGCAGAAATTGATCTCTGAGGAAGATCTTGAGCAGAAG
CTTATCTCAGAGGAGGATTTGGAGCAAAAACTTATTTCTGAAGAGGACCTAATGTGAGACCACGAGTGAT
TAATGAATCGGCCAACGCGCGGGGAGAGGCGGTTTGCGTATTGGGCGCTCTTCCGCTTCCTCGCTCACTG
ACTCGCTGCGCTCGGTCGTTCGGCTGCGGCGAGCGGTATCAGCTCACTCAAAGGCGGTAATACGGTTATC
CACAGAATCAGGGGATAACGCAGGAAAGAACATGTGAGCAAAAGGCCAGCAAAAGGCCAGGAACCGTAAA
AAGGCCGCGTTGCTGGCGTTTTTCCATAGGCTCCGCCCCCCTGACGAGCATCACAAAAATCGACGCTCAA
GTCAGAGGTGGCGAAACCCGACAGGACTATAAAGATACCAGGCGTTTCCCCCTGGAAGCTCCCTCGTGCG
CTCTCCTGTTCCGACCCTGCCGCTTACCGGATACCTGTCCGCCTTTCTCCCTTCGGGAAGCGTGGCGCTT
TCTCATAGCTCACGCTGTAGGTATCTCAGTTCGGTGTAGGTCGTTCGCTCCAAGCTGGGCTGTGTGCACG
AACCCCCCGTTCAGCCCGACCGCTGCGCCTTATCCGGTAACTATCGTCTTGAGTCCAACCCGGTAAGACA
CGACTTATCGCCACTGGCAGCAGCCACTGGTAACAGGATTAGCAGAGCGAGGTATGTAGGCGGTGCTACA
GAGTTCTTGAAGTGGTGGCCTAACTACGGCTACACTAGAAGGACAGTATTTGGTATCTGCGCTCTGCTGA
AGCCAGTTACCTTCGGAAAAAGAGTTGGTAGCTCTTGATCCGGCAAACAAACCACCGCTGGTAGCGGTGG
TTTTTTTGTTTGCAAGCAGCAGATTACGCGCAGAAAAAAAGGATCTCAAGAAGATCCTTT
Features (pLannotate 1.2.2; 7 found; start..end, strand, type, name):
    163..951     -  CDS            aadA: S3AD_ECOLX - Experimental evidence at protein level: Swiss-Prot protein existence level 1. Mediates bacterial resistance to the antibiotics streptomycin and spectinomycin. From Escherichia coli.
    958..1014    -  CDS            GmR (fragment): gentamycin acetyltransferase; aacC1; confers resistance to gentamycin
   1102..1182    +  CDS            int (fragment): INT2_ECOLX - Protein inferred from homology: Swiss-Prot protein existence level 3. Putative integrase believed to be involved in the insertion of antibiotic resistance genes into plasmids and transposons. From Escherichia coli.
   1173..1277    -  promoter       AmpR promoter: bla
   1402..1424    +  CDS            13xMyc (fragment): 13 tandem Myc epitope tags
   1539..1588    -  CDS            lacI (fragment): lac repressor; lacI; The lac repressor binds to the lac operator to inhibit transcription in E. coli. This inhibition can be relieved by adding lactose or isopropyl-β-D-thiogalactopyranoside (IPTG).
   1771..2359    -  rep_origin     ori: high-copy-number ColE1/pMB1/pBR322/pUC origin of replication
