[The description below was written by a language model from this plasmid's Addgene catalogue record and pLannotate feature annotations shown in this document.]
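Description:
pICSL30009 is a small (about 2.4 kb) Golden Gate Modular Cloning (MoClo) part plasmid from a plant toolkit. It carries an N-terminal 4x Myc epitope tag as a standardized level 0 module in the pAGM1276 backbone. Although it is catalogued as a plant expression vector, the plasmid has no plant promoter, terminator or T-DNA elements in its annotated features. It acts as a donor of a single coding part, not as a stand-alone expression construct. It is propagated in E. coli under spectinomycin selection, conferred by the aadA aminoglycoside adenylyltransferase gene. Short neighbouring fragments annotated as gentamicin acetyltransferase and an integrase, together with an AmpR (bla) promoter, appear to be remnants of the integron-derived cassette from which the marker was taken. A short lacI fragment is likewise annotated. Replication relies on a ColE1/pUC-type origin. The feature table describes this origin as high copy, whereas the catalogue entry lists the plasmid as low copy, and the record does not resolve the difference.

The Myc module was inserted using BpiI sites that were destroyed during cloning. Internal BsaI and BbsI recognition sites were removed by point mutation so that the part is compatible with Type IIS assembly. The automated annotation detects only a short match to a tandem Myc repeat, so it covers the insert only partly. The depositor notes that the insert can be released with BsaI. In the MoClo scheme this allows one-pot, directional assembly with promoter, coding sequence and terminator modules into a transcription unit encoding an N-terminally Myc-tagged protein. Such a tag is typically used for immunodetection or immunoprecipitation of proteins expressed in plants.
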