Addgene plasmid #50301: pICSL30009
Depositing lab: Nicola Patron. Depositing organization: Sainsbury Laboratory, Norwich. Publication: A golden gate modular cloning toolbox for plants. Engler C, Youles M, Gruetzner R, Ehnert TM, Werner S, Jones JD, Patron NJ, Marillonnet S. ACS Synth Biol. 2014 Nov 21;3(11):839-43. doi: 10.1021/sb4001504. Epub 2014 Feb 20. PubMed 24933124.
Backbone
  Vector backbone: pAGM1276
  Vector type: plant expression
Growth in bacteria
  Bacterial resistance: Spectinomycin, 50 μg/mL
  Growth temperature: 37°C
  Growth strain: DH5alpha
  Copy number: Low Copy
Gene/Insert
  Gene/Insert name: N terminal Myc tag (4x Myc)
  Mutation: BsaI/BbsI sites removed by point-mutation
  Cloning method: Restriction Enzyme; 5′ cloning site BpiI (destroyed during cloning); 3′ cloning site BpiI (destroyed during cloning)
Terms and licenses: Academic/Nonprofit Terms; Industry Terms: Not Available to Industry
Depositor comments: insert can be released with BsaI
How to cite: pICSL30009 was a gift from Nicola Patron (Addgene plasmid # 50301 ; http://n2t.net/addgene:50301 ; RRID:Addgene_50301)
