>Addgene plasmid #50301 | pICSL30009 | addgene partial sequence | sequence record 76415 | pBR322ori-F 5'-GGGAAACGCCTGGTATCTTT-3'
ATTTTTGTGATGCTCGTCAGGGGGGCGGAGCCTATGGAAAAACGCCAGCAACGCGGCCTTTTTACGGTTC
CTGGCCTTTTGCTGGCCTTTTGCTCACATGTTCTTTCCTGCGTTATCCCCTGATTCTGTGGATAACCGTA
TTACCGCCTTTGAGTGAGCTGATACCGCTCGCCGCAGCCGAACGACCGAGCGCAGCGAGTCAGTGAGCGA
GGAAGCGGAAGAGCGCCCAATACGCAAACCGCCTCTCCCCGCGCGTTGGCCGATTCATTAATCACTCGTG
GTCTCACATTAGGTCCTCTTCAGAAATAAGTTTTTGCTCCAAATCCTCCTCTGAGATAAGCTTCTGCTCA
AGATCTTCCTCAGAGATCAATTTCTGCTCAAGGTCCTCTTCAGAGATCAACTTTTGTTCCATGGTGAGAC
CACAGTGGCTCTTCAGTGGACGAAAGGGCCTCGTGATACGCCTATTTTTATAGGTTAATGTCATGATAAT
AATGGTTTCTTAGACGTCAGGTGGCACTTTTCGGGGAAATGTGCGCGGAACCCCTATTTGTTTATTTTTC
TAAATACATTCAAATATGTATCCGCTCATGAGACAATAACCCTGATAAATGCTTCAATAATATTGAAAAA
GGAAGAGTATGCGCTCACGCAACTGGTCCAGAACCTTGACCGAACGCAGCGGTGGTAACGGCGCAGTGGC
GGTTTTCATGGCTTGTTATGACTGTTTTTTTTTGGGGTACAGTCTATGCCTCGGGCATCCAAGCAGCAAG
CGCGTTACGCCGTGGGTCGATGTTTGATGTTATGGAGCAGCAACGATGTTACGCAGCAGGGCAGTCGCCC
TAAAACAAAGTTAAACATCATGAGGGAAGCGGTGATCGCCGAAGTATCGACTCAACTATCA
